Addgene plasmid #14113: pEGFP NFAT5 DBD DM
Depositing lab: Anjana Rao. Depositing organization: Boston Children's Hospital. Publication: The role of NFAT transcription factors in integrin-mediated carcinoma invasion. Jauliac S, Lopez-Rodriguez C, Shaw LM, Brown LF, Rao A, Toker A. Nat Cell Biol. 2002 Jul . 4(7):540-4. 10.1038/ncb816 PubMed 12080349.
Backbone
  Vector backbone: pEGFP
  Backbone size w/o insert (bp): 4700
  Vector type: Mammalian Expression
  Selectable markers: Neomycin (select with G418)
Growth in bacteria
  Bacterial resistance: Kanamycin, 50 μg/mL
  Growth temperature: 37°C
  Growth strain: DH5alpha
  Copy number: High Copy
Gene/Insert
  Gene/Insert name: NFAT5
  Species: H. sapiens (human)
  Insert size (bp): 900
  Mutation: DNA binding domain aa 175 to 471, inactive allele
  Entrez Gene: NFAT5 (a.k.a. NF-AT5, NFATL1, NFATZ, OREBP, TONEBP)
  Tag / fusion protein: EGFP (N terminal on backbone)
  Cloning method: Restriction Enzyme; 5′ cloning site BamHI (not destroyed)
  Sequencing primers: 5′ EGFP-C; 3′ SV40pA-R
Terms and licenses: Academic/Nonprofit Terms; Industry Terms: Not Available to Industry
Depositor comments: Control inactive NFAT5 DBD mutant (DBD5). Also called DIM1.
How to cite: pEGFP NFAT5 DBD DM was a gift from Anjana Rao (Addgene plasmid # 14113 ; http://n2t.net/addgene:14113 ; RRID:Addgene_14113)
