[The description below was written by a language model from this plasmid's Addgene catalogue record.]
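Description:
pEGFP NFAT5 DBD DM is a mammalian expression plasmid built on a pEGFP backbone of about 4.7 kb. It carries a roughly 900 bp fragment of human NFAT5 (also known as TonEBP or OREBP). The fragment encodes only the DNA-binding domain, residues 175 to 471, in a mutated form that the record describes as an inactive allele. It was inserted by restriction cloning using a BamHI site at the 5′ end, downstream of the backbone's EGFP coding sequence. The expressed product is therefore an N-terminal EGFP fusion to the mutant domain, which allows transfected cells and the localisation of the protein to be followed by fluorescence. The use of an EGFP-C forward primer and an SV40 polyA reverse primer for sequencing fits this arrangement, with the insert lying between the EGFP reading frame and an SV40 polyadenylation signal. The record does not name the promoter driving the fusion or the specific amino-acid changes that inactivate the domain. No feature table is provided.

In bacteria the plasmid is maintained at high copy under kanamycin selection. A neomycin resistance marker allows G418 selection of mammalian cells that have taken it up. The depositor describes the construct, also called DIM1, as the control inactive NFAT5 DBD mutant. This implies that it is meant to be used alongside a functional isolated NFAT5 DNA-binding domain construct, so that effects seen with that construct can be attributed to the activity of the domain rather than to overexpression of an EGFP fusion as such. The associated study examined the role of NFAT transcription factors in integrin-mediated carcinoma invasion, the context in which this control was used.
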