>Addgene plasmid #14113 | pEGFP NFAT5 DBD DM | addgene partial sequence | sequence record 20269 | CMV-F 5'-CGCAAATGGGCGGTAGGCGTG-3'
GATCCGCTAGCCCGGTCGCCACCATGGTGAGCAAGGGCGAGGAGCTGTTCACCGGGGTGGTGCCCATCCT
GGTCGAGCTGGACGGCGACGTAAACGGCCACAAGTTCAGCGTGTCCGGCGAGGGCGAGGGCGATGCCACC
TACGGCAAGCTGACCCTGAAGTTCATCTGCACCACCGGCAAGCTGCCCGTGCCCTGGCCCACCCTCGTGA
CCACCCTGACCTACGGCGTGCAGTGCTTCAGCCGCTACCCCGACCACATGAAGCAGCACGACTTCTTCAA
GTCCGCCATGCCCGAAGGCTACGTCCAGGAGCGCACCATCTTCTTCAAGGACGACGGCAACTACAAGACC
CGCGCCGAGGTGAAGTTCGAGGGCGACACCCTGGTGAACCGCATCGAGCTGAAGGGCATCGACTTCAAGG
AGGACGGCAACATCCTGGGGCACAAGCTGGAGTACAACTACAACAGCCACAACGTCTATATCATGGCCGA
CAAGCAGAAGAACGGCATCAAGGTGAACTTCAAGATCCGCCACAACATCGAGGACGGCAGCGTGCAGCTC
GCCGACCACTACCAGCAGAACACCCCCATCGGCGACGGCCCCGTGCTGCTGCCCGACAACCACTACCTGA
GCACCCAGTCCGCCCTGAGCAAAGACCCCAACGAGAAGCGCGATCACATGGTCCTGCTGGAGTTCGTGAC
CGCCGCCGGGATCACTCTCGGCATGGACGAGCTGTACAAGGGGGAAGGATCCGGCGAAGGCAACTCAAAA
GCGGGAAATGGAACATTGGAAAACCAAAAAGGAACTGGAGTAAAGAAGAGCCCTATGTTGTGTGGACAAT
ATCCTGTTAAAAGTGAGGGAAAGG
