>Addgene plasmid #14113 | pEGFP NFAT5 DBD DM | addgene partial sequence | sequence record 20270 | EGFP-C 5'-CATGGTCCTGCTGGAGTTCGTG-3'
GGGGAAGGATCCGGCGAAGGCAACTCAAAAGCGGGAAATGGAACATTGGAAAACCAAAAAGGAACTGGAG
TAAAGAAGAGCCCTATGTTGTGTGGACAATATCCTGTTAAAAGTGAGGGAAAGGAGCTGAAGATAGTTGT
ACAACCTGAGACACAGCACCGAGCTCGGTACCTGACTGAGGGCAGCCGTGGCTCAGTGAAAGATAGAACA
CAGCAAGGCTTTCCTACAGTAAAGCTGGAAGGCCATAATGAACCTGTAGTGTTGCAAGTGTTTGTGGGCA
ACGACTCTGGACGAGTGAAACCACATGGATTTTATCAGGCCTGCAGAGTAACTGGACGAAATACAACTCC
TTGCAAAGAAGTGGACATTGAAGGCACTACTGTTATAGAAGTCGGCCTTGATCCTAGCAACAACATGACA
CTGGCGGTGGACTGCGTAGGGATATTGAAATTGAGGAATGCTGATGTCGAAGCCAGAATAGGAATTGCTG
GTTCCAAGAAGAAAAGCACTCGTGCCAGATTGGTTTTTCGAGTTAATATCATGAGGAAAGATGGCTCCAC
TTTGACACTGCAAACACCCTCTTCTCCAATTTTGTGTACTCAGCCAGCAGGAGTGCCAGAAATCTTAAAG
AAAAGCTTGCATAGCTGTTCAGTGAAAGGAGAAGAAGAAGTGGCTTTAGCCGGCAAGAACTTTCTGAAAG
GAACTAAAGTTATTTTCCAAGAAAATGTTTCTGATGAAAACTCTTGGAAGTCAGAAGCTGAAATTGATAT
GGAACTATTTCATCAGAATCATCTTATTGTGAAGGTTCCTCCCTATCATGACCAACATATAACTTTGCCT
GTGTCAGTGGGAATATATGTAGTGACAATGCTGGAAGATCTCATGATGTTCAACCATTCACTTACACTCC
AGACCCAGCAGCAGGGGTCGACTCGAGCGGCCGCGACTCTAGATCATAATCAGCCAT
